Addgene plasmid #192747: pDONR221-mis18a
Purpose: Gateway entry vector encoding zebrafish mis18a
Depositing lab: Summer Thyme. Depositing organization: University of Alabama at Birmingham.
Backbone
  Vector backbone: pDONR221
  Backbone manufacturer: Invitrogen
  Vector type: Gateway Entry Vector
Growth in bacteria
  Bacterial resistance: Kanamycin, 50 μg/mL
  Growth temperature: 37°C
  Growth strain: DH5alpha
  Copy number: High Copy
Gene/Insert
  Gene/Insert name: mis18a
  Species: D. rerio (zebrafish)
  Insert size (bp): 579
  Entrez Gene: si:dkey-189i22.1
  Promoter: None
  Cloning method: Gateway Cloning
  Sequencing primers: 5′ M13 forward; 3′ M13 reverse
Terms and licenses: Academic/Nonprofit Terms; Industry Terms: Not Available to Industry
Depositor comments: cDNA encodes XP_021335082.1; homolog of human MIS18A
How to cite: pDONR221-mis18a was a gift from Summer Thyme (Addgene plasmid # 192747 ; http://n2t.net/addgene:192747 ; RRID:Addgene_192747)
