[The description below was written by a language model from this plasmid's Addgene catalogue record and pLannotate feature annotations shown in this document.]
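Description:
pDONR221-mis18a is a Gateway entry clone built on the Invitrogen pDONR221 backbone, carrying the coding sequence of zebrafish (Danio rerio) mis18a, which the depositor describes as the homolog of human MIS18A. The full sequenced plasmid is about 3.1 kb and is propagated in standard E. coli cloning strains as a high-copy plasmid through a ColE1/pUC-type origin of replication, with selection by a kanamycin resistance gene encoding an aminoglycoside phosphotransferase.

The 579 bp mis18a cDNA sits between attL1 and attL2 sites, the arrangement produced when an attB-flanked PCR product is recombined into the donor vector by a BP reaction. The insert has no promoter of its own, as is normal for an entry clone: the plasmid is not meant to express the gene. It serves instead as a sequence-verified source from which the open reading frame can be moved directionally, by an LR Clonase reaction, into any attR-containing destination vector that supplies the promoter, tags or other expression elements. The rrnB T1 and T2 transcription terminators lie upstream of attL1 and help insulate the cloned fragment from read-through transcription originating in the backbone. A T7 promoter lies just beyond attL2, oriented toward the insert on the opposite strand. The short lacI and lacZα annotations are only fragments, remnants of backbone sequence rather than functional genes. M13 forward and reverse priming sites flanking the cassette are used for sequencing. The record does not state which downstream destination vectors or experiments were intended, beyond providing zebrafish mis18a in Gateway-compatible form.
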