Features (pLannotate 1.2.2; 9 found; start..end, strand, type, name):
    121..213     +  CDS            lacI (fragment): lac repressor; lacI; The lac repressor binds to the lac operator to inhibit transcription in E. coli. This inhibition can be relieved by adding lactose or isopropyl-β-D-thiogalactopyranoside (IPTG).
    268..295     -  terminator     rrnB T2 terminator: transcription terminator T2 from the E. coli rrnB gene
    427..470     +  terminator     rrnB T1 terminator: Escherichia coli rrnB; transcription terminator T1 from the E. coli rrnB gene
    517..553     -  CDS            lacZα (fragment): LacZα fragment of β-galactosidase; lacZ fragment
    569..668     +  protein_bind   attL1: mutant version of attL; recombination site for the Gateway® LR reaction LR Clonase™
   1266..1365    -  protein_bind   attL2: mutant version of attL; recombination site for the Gateway® LR reaction LR Clonase™
   1383..1401    -  promoter       T7 promoter: promoter for bacteriophage T7 RNA polymerase
   1535..2344    +  CDS            KanR: aminoglycoside phosphotransferase; aph(3')-Ia; confers resistance to kanamycin in bacteria or G418 (Geneticin®) in eukaryotes
   2491..3079    +  rep_origin     ori: high-copy-number ColE1/pMB1/pBR322/pUC origin of replication
>Addgene plasmid #192747 | pDONR221-mis18a | addgene full sequence | sequence record 377798 | Addgene NGS Result
CTTTCCTGCGTTATCCCCTGATTCTGTGGATAACCGTATTACCGCCTTTGAGTGAGCTGATACCGCTCGC
CGCAGCCGAACGACCGAGCGCAGCGAGTCAGTGAGCGAGGAAGCGGAAGAGCGCCCAATACGCAAACCGC
CTCTCCCCGCGCGTTGGCCGATTCATTAATGCAGCTGGCACGACAGGTTTCCCGACTGGAAAGCGGGCAG
TGAGCGCAACGCAATTAATACGCGTACCGCTAGCCAGGAAGAGTTTGTAGAAACGCAAAAAGGCCATCCG
TCAGGATGGCCTTCTGCTTAGTTTGATGCCTGGCAGTTTATGGCGGGCGTCCTGCCCGCCACCCTCCGGG
CCGTTGCTTCACAACGTTCAAATCCGCTCCCGGCGGATTTGTCCTACTCAGGAGAGCGTTCACCGACAAA
CAACAGATAAAACGAAAGGCCCAGTCTTCCGACTGAGCCTTTCGTTTTATTTGATGCCTGGCAGTTCCCT
ACTCTCGCGTTAACGCTAGCATGGATGTTTTCCCAGTCACGACGTTGTAAAACGACGGCCAGTCTTAAGC
TCGGGCCCCAAATAATGATTTTATTTTGACTGATAGTGACCTGTTCGTTGCAACAAATTGATGAGCAATG
CTTTTTTATAATGCCAACTTTGTACAAAAAAGCAGGCTTCGAAGGAGATACCACCATGGCTGGCAAAATT
AAAATCCCCGATGAATGTAGCCATAAAACATACTCTGTTTGCGAGAGTACCGCTGACAGCAGGAGTAGAG
TGGAGGAAGATGGAGAAAGCGACGGTCCAGCGGTGTTTATGTGCGGCAAATGCAAGCTGCCAATCGGAGA
CAGTCTGTCCTGGGCTGGCAGCGATGATGAGAACAACCAAATCATGCTCAAACGGATTACTGACAACATT
GTTGTAGGCAAAGAGCCATTTGTTTCTGGGACCCGAAAGGAGCTTGGATGCCTTGTTGTGAATCTCACCT
GCCGTGGCTGTTGCTCAGAATTAGGAGTCATGTACATATCAACCCCGAAAAAGCTGGATTGCAAGAGATC
CCTTTTCTGCTTTAATGTGGAAAATATTGAAAGCTATGTAGTGGGAAGTCCAGGCCAGCAAATGCCAGAA
TTAGACAGAGAAGACAAACCAGTGACCCTGGAGTACCAGGACACTGTGCATCAGCAGATGACAGAGATAA
CATCTCTAGCAGTGATAATAGGACAACGCCTGCTGGAGATTGAAAATAACCTCCAGTGCAGTTCAGAAAA
ATGAGACCCAGCTTTCTTGTACAAAGTTGGCATTATAAGAAAGCATTGCTTATCAATTTGTTGCAACGAA
CAGGTCACTATCAGTCAAAATAAAATCATTATTTGCCATCCAGCTGATATCCCCTATAGTGAGTCGTATT
ACATGGTCATAGCTGTTTCCTGGCAGCTCTGGCCCGTGTCTCAAAATCTCTGATGTTACATTGCACAAGA
TAAAAATATATCATCATGAACAATAAAACTGTCTGCTTACATAAACAGTAATACAAGGGGTGTTATGAGC
CATATTCAACGGGAAACGTCGAGGCCGCGATTAAATTCCAACATGGATGCTGATTTATATGGGTATAAAT
GGGCTCGCGATAATGTCGGGCAATCAGGTGCGACAATCTATCGCTTGTATGGGAAGCCCGATGCGCCAGA
GTTGTTTCTGAAACATGGCAAAGGTAGCGTTGCCAATGATGTTACAGATGAGATGGTCAGACTAAACTGG
CTGACGGAATTTATGCCTCTTCCGACCATCAAGCATTTTATCCGTACTCCTGATGATGCATGGTTACTCA
CCACTGCGATCCCCGGAAAAACAGCATTCCAGGTATTAGAAGAATATCCTGATTCAGGTGAAAATATTGT
TGATGCGCTGGCAGTGTTCCTGCGCCGGTTGCATTCGATTCCTGTTTGTAATTGTCCTTTTAACAGCGAT
CGCGTATTTCGTCTCGCTCAGGCGCAATCACGAATGAATAACGGTTTGGTTGATGCGAGTGATTTTGATG
ACGAGCGTAATGGCTGGCCTGTTGAACAAGTCTGGAAAGAAATGCATAAACTTTTGCCATTCTCACCGGA
TTCAGTCGTCACTCATGGTGATTTCTCACTTGATAACCTTATTTTTGACGAGGGGAAATTAATAGGTTGT
ATTGATGTTGGACGAGTCGGAATCGCAGACCGATACCAGGATCTTGCCATCCTATGGAACTGCCTCGGTG
AGTTTTCTCCTTCATTACAGAAACGGCTTTTTCAAAAATATGGTATTGATAATCCTGATATGAATAAATT
GCAGTTTCATTTGATGCTCGATGAGTTTTTCTAATCAGAATTGGTTAATTGGTTGTAACACTGGCAGAGC
ATTACGCTGACTTGACGGGACGGCGCAAGCTCATGACCAAAATCCCTTAACGTGAGTTACGCGTCGTTCC
ACTGAGCGTCAGACCCCGTAGAAAAGATCAAAGGATCTTCTTGAGATCCTTTTTTTCTGCGCGTAATCTG
CTGCTTGCAAACAAAAAAACCACCGCTACCAGCGGTGGTTTGTTTGCCGGATCAAGAGCTACCAACTCTT
TTTCCGAAGGTAACTGGCTTCAGCAGAGCGCAGATACCAAATACTGTTCTTCTAGTGTAGCCGTAGTTAG
GCCACCACTTCAAGAACTCTGTAGCACCGCCTACATACCTCGCTCTGCTAATCCTGTTACCAGTGGCTGC
TGCCAGTGGCGATAAGTCGTGTCTTACCGGGTTGGACTCAAGACGATAGTTACCGGATAAGGCGCAGCGG
TCGGGCTGAACGGGGGGTTCGTGCACACAGCCCAGCTTGGAGCGAACGACCTACACCGAACTGAGATACC
TACAGCGTGAGCTATGAGAAAGCGCCACGCTTCCCGAAGGGAGAAAGGCGGACAGGTATCCGGTAAGCGG
CAGGGTCGGAACAGGAGAGCGCACGAGGGAGCTTCCAGGGGGAAACGCCTGGTATCTTTATAGTCCTGTC
GGGTTTCGCCACCTCTGACTTGAGCGTCGATTTTTGTGATGCTCGTCAGGGGGGCGGAGCCTATGGAAAA
ACGCCAGCAACGCGGCCTTTTTACGGTTCCTGGCCTTTTGCTGGCCTTTTGCTCACATGTT
